>Addgene plasmid #199468 | pCMV-BpBBS | addgene full sequence | sequence record 391143 | Addgene NGS Result
CACATGTTCTTTCCTGCGTTATCCCCTGATTCTGTGGATAACCGTATTACCGCCATGCATTAGTTATTAA
TAGTAATCAATTACGGGGTCATTAGTTCATAGCCCATATATGGAGTTCCGCGTTACATAACTTACGGTAA
ATGGCCCGCCTGGCTGACCGCCCAACGACCCCCGCCCATTGACGTCAATAATGACGTATGTTCCCATAGT
AACGCCAATAGGGACTTTCCATTGACGTCAATGGGTGGAGTATTTACGGTAAACTGCCCACTTGGCAGTA
CATCAAGTGTATCATATGCCAAGTACGCCCCCTATTGACGTCAATGACGGTAAATGGCCCGCCTGGCATT
ATGCCCAGTACATGACCTTATGGGACTTTCCTACTTGGCAGTACATCTACGTATTAGTCATCGCTATTAC
CATGGTGATGCGGTTTTGGCAGTACATCAATGGGCGTGGATAGCGGTTTGACTCACGGGGATTTCCAAGT
CTCCACCCCATTGACGTCAATGGGAGTTTGTTTTGGCACCAAAATCAACGGGACTTTCCAAAATGTCGTA
ACAACTCCGCCCCATTGACGCAAATGGGCGGTAGGCGTGTACGGTGGGAGGTCTATATAAGCAGAGCTGG
TTTAGTGAACCGTCAGATCCGCTAGCGCTACCGGACTCAGATCTGCCGCCACCATGGCGCACCACGAGGA
GGGACACCACGACCACGAGGATCTGAAGGACGATCACGACCCATTCCTGCCCGAGGATCACAAGAAGGCC
CTGTTCGTGTACCAGAAGCCCGCCCTGAACAATATCAACTTCGCCTTTAAGATGTATAGACAGCTGGCCA
GGGACCACCCTACAGAGAATATCGTGATCTCCCCAGTGTCTATCAGCTCCGCCCTGGCCCTGCTGAGCCT
GGGAGCAAAGGGACACACCCACTCCCAGATCGTGGAGAGACTGGGCTACAACACATCTGAGATCCCTGAG
CAGCAGATCCACGAGAGCTTCCACAAGCAGCTGGACGTGGTGGACGATAAGGACAGGGATCTGGAGTTCG
AGCACGGCAATGCCCTGTTTACCTGCAAGGAGCACAAGATCCACCAGACATTCCTGGACGATGCCAAGAA
GTTTTACCACTCTGAAGTGATCCCAACCGACTTCAAGAACACAGAGGAGGCCAAGAACCAGATCAATAGC
TATGTGGAGAAGTCCACCCACGGCAAGATCACAAATATCCTGGATAGCGTGGACCAGGATGCCATGATCG
CCCTGATCAACTTTATCTATCTGCGCGCCAATTGGCAGCACCCTTTCGACGAGAAGCTGACCAAGGAGGG
CGATTTTCACGTGGACAAGGATACCACAGTGAAGGTGCCATTCATGCGGAGAAGGGGCATCTACAAGATG
GCCTATACCGACGATATCATCATGGTGACAATCCCCTACAACGGCTCCGTGGAGATGTTTCTGGCCATGA
CAAAGATGGGCAAGCTGTCCGAGCTGGAGCAGAACCTGAATCGCGAGCGGTCTCTGAAGTGGCGGGAGAT
CATGCAGTATCAGCTGATCGACCTGAGCCTGCCCAAGCTGTCTGTGAGCGGCATCCTGAACCTGAAGGAG
ACCCTGTCCAAGCTGGGCATCGTGGACGTGTTCAGCAATCACGCCGACCTGTCTGGCATCACAGATGAGT
CTCACCTGAAGGTGAGCAAGGCCATCCACAAGGCCATGATGTCTTTTGACGAGCACGGAACCGAGGCAGC
ACCAGCAACAGCAGCAGAGGCAGATCCTCTGATGCTGCCACCTCACTTCAAGTTTGACTACCCTTTCATC
TTTCGCGTGCAGGATCTGAAAACCAAGAACCCACTGCTGGTGGGCCGGATCGCCAATCCCCAGAAGTGAG
AATTCTGCAGTCGACGGTACCGCGGGCCCGGGATCGGCCGCGACTCTAGATCATAATCAGCCATACCACA
TTTGTAGAGGTTTTACTTGCTTTAAAAAACCTCCCACACCTCCCCCTGAACCTGAAACATAAAATGAATG
CAATTGTTGTTGTTAACTTGTTTATTGCAGCTTATAATGGTTACAAATAAAGCAATAGCATCACAAATTT
CACAAATAAAGCATTTTTTTCACTGCATTCTAGTTGTGGTTTGTCCAAACTCATCAATGTATCTTAAGGC
GTAAATTGTAAGCGTTAATATTTTGTTAAAATTCGCGTTAAATTTTTGTTAAATCAGCTCATTTTTTAAC
CAATAGGCCGAAATCGGCAAAATCCCTTATAAATCAAAAGAATAGACCGAGATAGGGT
[37 nt withheld, positions 2299-2335]
AAAGAACGTGGACTCCAACGTCAAAGG
[49 nt withheld, positions 2363-2411]
T
[91 nt withheld, positions 2413-2503]
G
[124 nt withheld, positions 2505-2628]
CAGGTGGCACTTTTCGGGGAAATGTGCGCGGAACCCCTATTTGTTTATTTTTCTAAATACATTCAAATAT
GTATCCGCTCATGAGACAATAACCCTGATAAATGCTTCAATAATATTGAAAAAGGAAGAGTCCTGAGGCG
GAAAGAACCAGCTGTGGAATGTGTGTCAGTTAGGGTGTGGAAAGTCCCCAGGCTCCCCAGCAGGCAGAAG
TATGCAAAGCATGCATCTCAATTAGTCAGCAACCAGGTGTGGAAAGTCCCCAGGCTCCCCAGCAGGCAGA
AGTATGCAAAGCATGCATCTCAATTAGTCAGCAACCATAGTCCCGCCCCTAACTCCGCCCATCCCGCCCC
TAACTCCGCCCAGTTCCGCCCATTCTCCGCCCCATGGCTGACTAATTTTTTTTATTTATGCAGAGGCCGA
GGCCGCCTCGGCCTCTGAGCTATTCCAGAAGTAGTGAGGAGGCTTTTTTGGAGGCCTAGGCTTTTGCAAA
GATCGATCAAGAGACAGGATGAGGATCGTTTCGCATGATTGAACAAGATGGATTGCACGCAGGTTCTCCG
GCCGCTTGGGTGGAGAGGCTATTCGGCTATGACTGGGCACAACAGACAATCGGCTGCTCTGATGCCGCCG
TGTTCCGGCTGTCAGCGCAGGGGCGCCCGGTTCTTTTTGTCAAGACCGACCTGTCCGGTGCCCTGAATGA
ACTGCAAGACGAGGCAGCGCGGCTATCGTGGCTGGCCACGACGGGCGTTCCTTGCGCAGCTGTGCTCGAC
GTTGTCACTGAAGCGGGAAGGGACTGGCTGCTATTGGGCGAAGTGCCGGGGCAGGATCTCCTGTCATCTC
ACCTTGCTCCTGCCGAGAAAGTATCCATCATGGCTGATGCAATGCGGCGGCTGCATACGCTTGATCCGGC
TACCTGCCCATTCGACCACCAAGCGAAACATCGCATCGAGCGAGCACGTACTCGGATGGAAGCCGGTCTT
GTCGATCAGGATGATCTGGACGAAGAGCATCAGGGGCTCGCGCCAGCCGAACTGTTCGCCAGGCTCAAGG
CGAGCATGCCCGACGGCGAGGATCTCGTCGTGACCCATGGCGATGCCTGCTTGCCGAATATCATGGTGGA
AAATGGCCGCTTTTCTGGATTCATCGACTGTGGCCGGCTGGGTGTGGCGGACCGCTATCAGGACATAGCG
TTGGCTACCCGTGATATTGCTGAAGAGCTTGGCGGCGAATGGGCTGACCGCTTCCTCGTGCTTTACGGTA
TCGCCGCTCCCGATTCGCAGCGCATCGCCTTCTATCGCCTTCTTGACGAGTTCTTCTGAGCGGGACTCTG
GGGTTCGAAATGACCGACCAAGCGACGCCCAACCTGCCATCACGAGATTTCGATTCCACCGCCGCCTTCT
ATGAAAGGTTGGGCTTCGGAATCGTTTTCCGGGACGCCGGCTGGATGATCCTCCAGCGCGGGGATCTCAT
GCTGGAGTTCTTCGCCCACCCTAGGGGGAGGCTAACTGAAACACGGAAGGAGACAATACCGGAAGGAACC
CGCGCTATGACGGCAATAAAAAGACAGAATAAAACGCACGGTGTTGGGTCGTTTGTTCATAAACGCGGGG
TTCGGTCCCAGGGCTGGCACTCTGTCGATACCCCACCGAGACCCCATTGGGGCCAATACGCCCGCGTTTC
TTCCTTTTCCCCACCCCACCCCCCAAGTTCGGGTGAAGGCCCAGGGCTCGCAGCCAACGTCGGGGCGGCA
GGCCCTGCCATAGCCTCAGGTTACTCATATATACTTTAGATTGATTTAAAACTTCATTTTTAATTTAAAA
GGATCTAGGTGAAGATCCTTTTTGATAATCTCATGACCAAAATCCCTTAACGTGAGTTTTCGTTCCACTG
AGCGTCAGACCCCGTAGAAAAGATCAAAGGATCTTCTTGAGATCCTTTTTTTCTGCGCGTAATCTGCTGC
TTGCAAACAAAAAAACCACCGCTACCAGCGGTGGTTTGTTTGCCGGATCAAGAGCTACCAACTCTTTTTC
CGAAGGTAACTGGCTTCAGCAGAGCGCAGATACCAAATACTGTTCTTCTAGTGTAGCCGTAGTTAGGCCA
CCACTTCAAGAACTCTGTAGCACCGCCTACATACCTCGCTCTGCTAATCCTGTTACCAGTGGCTGCTGCC
AGTGGCGATAAGTCGTGTCTTACCGGGTTGGACTCAAGACGATAGTTACCGGATAAGGCGCAGCGGTCGG
GCTGAACGGGGGGTTCGTGCACACAGCCCAGCTTGGAGCGAACGACCTACACCGAACTGAGATACCTACA
GCGTGAGCTATGAGAAAGCGCCACGCTTCCCGAAGGGAGAAAGGCGGACAGGTATCCGGTAAGCGGCAGG
GTCGGAACAGGAGAGCGCACGAGGGAGCTTCCAGGGGGAAACGCCTGGTATCTTTATAGTCCTGTCGGGT
TTCGCCACCTCTGACTTGAGCGTCGATTTTTGTGATGCTCGTCAGGGGGGCGGAGCCTATGGAAAAACGC
CAGCAACGCGGCCTTTTTACGGTTCCTGGCCTTTTGCTGGCCTTTTGCT
Features (pLannotate 1.2.2; 15 found; start..end, strand, type, name):
      1..53      +  rep_origin     RSF ori (fragment): Plasmids containing the RSF 1030 origin of replication can be propagated in E. coli cells that contain additional plasmids with compatible origins.
    121..424     +  enhancer       CMV enhancer: human cytomegalovirus immediate early enhancer
    425..628     +  promoter       CMV promoter: human cytomegalovirus (CMV) immediate early promoter
    651..674     +  misc_feature   MCS (fragment): multiple cloning site
   1890..1925    +  misc_feature   MCS (fragment): multiple cloning site
   1939..2022    +  CDS            large T antigen (fragment): large T antigen from SV40 (simian virus 40)
   2045..2166    +  polyA_signal   SV40 poly(A) signal: SV40 polyadenylation signal
   2200..2628    -  rep_origin     f1 ori (sequence partly withheld): f1 bacteriophage origin of replication; arrow indicates direction of (+) strand synthesis
   2655..2759    +  promoter       AmpR promoter: bla
   2761..3118    +  promoter       SV40 promoter: SV40 enhancer and early promoter
   3153..3947    +  CDS            NeoR/KanR: aminoglycoside phosphotransferase from Tn5; aph(3')-II (or nptII); confers resistance to neomycin, kanamycin, and G418 (Geneticin®)
   3968..4120    +  CDS            ble (fragment): BLE_KLEPN - Experimental evidence at protein level: Swiss-Prot protein existence level 1. Binding protein with a strong affinity to the bleomycin family of antibiotics. Binds to CL990; an antimitotic-antibiotic compound. From Klebsiella pneumoniae.
   4179..4226    +  polyA_signal   HSV TK poly(A) signal: herpes simplex virus thymidine kinase polyadenylation signal (Cole and Stacy, 1985)
   4317..4333    -  polyA_signal   bGH poly(A) signal (fragment): bovine growth hormone polyadenylation signal
   4555..5143    +  rep_origin     ori: high-copy-number ColE1/pMB1/pBR322/pUC origin of replication
