[The description below was written by a language model from this plasmid's Addgene catalogue record and pLannotate feature annotations shown in this document.]
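Description:
pCMV-BpBBS is a mammalian expression plasmid built on the pN1 backbone (about 4 kb without insert; the sequenced plasmid is 5,197 nt). It carries a 1,227 bp insert encoding BpBBS, the biliverdin-binding serpin of the polka-dot tree frog Boana punctata. The associated publication characterises this protein as a near-infrared fluorescent member of the serpin superfamily. The automated annotation does not label the insert itself, but the unannotated stretch between the two multiple-cloning-site fragments matches the stated insert size and position. It lies directly downstream of the human cytomegalovirus immediate-early enhancer and promoter and upstream of the SV40 polyadenylation signal. This arrangement gives strong constitutive transcription in transfected mammalian cells. The record lists no epitope tags or fused reporters, and the 5′ cloning site is recorded as unknown.

In E. coli the plasmid replicates from a high-copy ColE1/pUC-type origin and is selected with kanamycin. Resistance comes from the Tn5 aminoglycoside phosphotransferase gene (NeoR/KanR). This gene sits behind tandem promoters, a bacterial bla promoter and the SV40 enhancer/early promoter, and is terminated by the HSV TK poly(A) signal. The same cassette can therefore also support G418 selection in mammalian cells. An f1 origin is present, which allows single-stranded DNA production. The short hits to RSF ori, SV40 large T antigen, ble and bGH poly(A) are partial matches and are probably backbone remnants rather than functional elements.

The stated purpose of the construct is expression of BpBBS in mammalian cells, consistent with studying the protein's biliverdin-dependent near-infrared fluorescence in that setting.
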