Addgene plasmid #199468: pCMV-BpBBS
Purpose: Expression of the biliverdin-binding serpin of Boana punctata treefrog (BpBBS) in mammalian cells.
Depositing lab: Vladislav Verkhusha. Depositing organization: Albert Einstein College of Medicine. Publication: Structural and Functional Characterization of a Biliverdin-Binding Near-Infrared Fluorescent Protein From the Serpin Superfamily. Manoilov KY, Ghosh A, Almo SC, Verkhusha VV. J Mol Biol. 2022 Jan 30;434(2):167359. doi: 10.1016/j.jmb.2021.167359. Epub 2021 Nov 16. PubMed 34798132.
Backbone
  Vector backbone: pN1
  Backbone size w/o insert (bp): 3970
  Vector type: Mammalian Expression
Growth in bacteria
  Bacterial resistance: Kanamycin, 50 μg/mL
  Growth temperature: 37°C
  Growth strain: NEB Stable
  Copy number: High Copy
Gene/Insert
  Gene/Insert name: BpBBS
  Species: Boana punctata (Polka-dot tree frog)
  Insert size (bp): 1227
  Cloning method: Restriction Enzyme; 5′ cloning site unknown (unknown if destroyed)
Terms and licenses: Academic/Nonprofit Terms; Industry Terms: Not Available to Industry
How to cite: pCMV-BpBBS was a gift from Vladislav Verkhusha (Addgene plasmid # 199468 ; http://n2t.net/addgene:199468 ; RRID:Addgene_199468)
